>Addgene plasmid #87490 | NG-1 | addgene full sequence | sequence record 174605 | Addgene NGS Result
CTAAATTGTAAGCGTTAATATTTTGTTAAAATTCGCGTTAAATTTTTGTTAAATCAGCTCATTTTTTAAC
CAATAGGCCGAAATCGGCAAAATCCCTTATAAATCAAAAGAATAGACCGAGATAGGGTTGAGTGGCCGCT
ACAGGGCGCTCCCATTCGCCATTCAGGCTGCGCAACTGTTGGGAAGGGCGTTTCGGTGCGGGCCTCTTCG
CTATTACGCCAGCTGGCGAAAGGGGGATGTGCTGCAAGGCGATTAAGTTGGGTAACGCCAGGGTTTTCCC
AGTCACGACGTTGTAAAACGACGGCCAGTGAGCGCGACGTAATACGACTCACTATAGGGCGAATTGGCGG
AAGGCCGTCAAGGCCACGTGTCTTGTCCAGAGCTCGTATCCTGCAGCCATTGTGCTGGCGCGGATTCTTT
ATCACTGATAAGTTGGTGGACATATTATGAGTCGTTTATCAGTGATAAAGTGTCAAGCATGACAAAGTTG
CAGCCGAATACAGTGGAGTCATCCGTGCCGCCCTAGACCTGTTGAACGAGGTCGGCGTAGACGGTCTGAC
GAGAGTCCACGCAAACTGGCGGAACGGTTGGGGGTTCAGCAGCCGGCGCTTTAGAGTCCTGGCGAAGAGA
GGGGGAGTAACAGCGGTAGAGGCAGTGCACGCCTGGCGCAATGCGCTCACCGGGGCCCCCTTGAACCTGA
CACCTGACCAAGTCGTGGCAATCGCGTCGAATGGAGGGGGAAAGCAAGCCCTGGAAACCGTGCAAAGGTT
GTTGCCGGTGCTGTGCCAAGACCACGGCTTAACACCAGAACAGGTCGTTCTGCAGGATACGGTACCTGGA
GCACAAGACTGGCCTCATGGGCCTTCCGCTCACTGCCCGCTTTCCAGTCGGGAAACCTGTCGTGCCAGCT
GCATTAACATGGTCATAGCTGTTTCCTTGCGTATTGGGCGCTCTCCGCTTCCTCGCTCACTGACTCGCTG
CGCTCGGTCGTTCGGGTAAAGCCTGGGGTGCCTAATGAGCAAAAGGCCAGCAAAAGGCCAGGAACCGTAA
AAAGGCCGCGTTGCTGGCGTTTTTCCATAGGCTCCGCCCCCCTGACGAGCATCACAAAAATCGACGCTCA
AGTCAGAGGTGGCGAAACCCGACAGGACTATAAAGATACCAGGCGTTTCCCCCTGGAAGCTCCCTCGTGC
GCTCTCCTGTTCCGACCCTGCCGCTTACCGGATACCTGTCCGCCTTTCTCCCTTCGGGAAGCGTGGCGCT
TTCTCATAGCTCACGCTGTAGGTATCTCAGTTCGGTGTAGGTCGTTCGCTCCAAGCTGGGCTGTGTGCAC
GAACCCCCCGTTCAGCCCGACCGCTGCGCCTTATCCGGTAACTATCGTCTTGAGTCCAACCCGGTAAGAC
ACGACTTATCGCCACTGGCAGCAGCCACTGGTAACAGGATTAGCAGAGCGAGGTATGTAGGCGGTGCTAC
AGAGTTCTTGAAGTGGTGGCCTAACTACGGCTACACTAGAAGAACAGTATTTGGTATCTGCGCTCTGCTG
AAGCCAGTTACCTTCGGAAAAAGAGTTGGTAGCTCTTGATCCGGCAAACAAACCACCGCTGGTAGCGGTG
GTTTTTTTGTTTGCAAGCAGCAGATTACGCGCAGAAAAAAAGGATCTCAAGAAGATCCTTTGATCTTTTC
TACGGGGTCTGACGCTCAGTGGAACGAAAACTCACGTTAAGGGATTTTGGTCATGAGATTATCAAAAAGG
ATCTTCACCTAGATCCTTTTAAATTAAAAATGAAGTTTTAAATCAATCTAAAGTATATATGAGTAAACTT
GGTCTGACAGTTACCAATGCTTAATCAGTGAGGCACCTATCTCAGCGATCTGTCTATTTCGTTCATCCAT
AGTTGCCTGACTCCCCGTCGTGTAGATAACTACGATACGGGAGGGCTTACCATCTGGCCCCAGTGCTGCA
ATGATACCGCGAGAACCACGCTCACCGGCTCCAGATTTATCAGCAATAAACCAGCCAGCCGGAAGGGCCG
AGCGCAGAAGTGGTCCTGCAACTTTATCCGCCTCCATCCAGTCTATTAATTGTTGCCGGGAAGCTAGAGT
AAGTAGTTCGCCAGTTAATAGTTTGCGCAACGTTGTTGCCATTGCTACAGGCATCGTGGTGTCACGCTCG
TCGTTTGGTATGGCTTCATTCAGCTCCGGTTCCCAACGATCAAGGCGAGTTACATGATCCCCCATGTTGT
GCAAAAAAGCGGTTAGCTCCTTCGGTCCTCCGATCGTTGTCAGAAGTAAGTTGGCCGCAGTGTTATCACT
CATGGTTATGGCAGCACTGCATAATTCTCTTACTGTCATGCCATCCGTAAGATGCTTTTCTGTGACTGGT
GAGTACTCAACCAAGTCATTCTGAGAATAGTGTATGCGGCGACCGAGTTGCTCTTGCCCGGCGTCAATAC
GGGATAATACCGCGCCACATAGCAGAACTTTAAAAGTGCTCATCATTGGAAAACGTTCTTCGGGGCGAAA
ACTCTCAAGGATCTTACCGCTGTTGAGATCCAGTTCGATGTAACCCACTCGTGCACCCAACTGATCTTCA
GCATCTTTTACTTTCACCAGCGTTTCTGGGTGAGCAAAAACAGGAAGGCAAAATGCCGCAAAAAAGGGAA
TAAGGGCGACACGGAAATGTTGAATACTCATACTCTTCCTTTTTCAATATTATTGAAGCATTTATCAGGG
TTATTGTCTCATGAGCGGATACATATTTGAATGTATTTAGAAAAATAAACAAATAGGGGTTCCGCGCACA
TTTCCCCGAAAAGTGCCAC
Features (pLannotate 1.2.2; 9 found; start..end, strand, type, name):
      3..134     -  rep_origin     M13 ori (fragment): M13 bacteriophage origin of replication; arrow indicates direction of (+) strand synthesis
    155..311     -  CDS            lacZα (fragment): LacZα fragment of β-galactosidase; lacZ fragment
    320..338     +  promoter       T7 promoter: promoter for bacteriophage T7 RNA polymerase
    619..798     +  CDS            avrXa10 (fragment): AVX10_XANOO - Experimental evidence at protein level: Swiss-Prot protein existence level 1. Avirulence protein. Induces the hypersensitive response (HR)in rice plants carrying the resistance gene Xa10. Activity depends on the presence of the core repeat domains; replacement with repeat domains from other proteins (AvrBs3 of X.euvesicatoria (AC P14727) or AvrXa7 of this organism) does not elicit the HR. Probably acts as a transcription factor in its host plant (rice) to induce plant resistance or disease. From Xanthomonas oryzae pv. oryzae.
    870..917     -  CDS            lacI (fragment): lac repressor; lacI; The lac repressor binds to the lac operator to inhibit transcription in E. coli. This inhibition can be relieved by adding lactose or isopropyl-β-D-thiogalactopyranoside (IPTG).
    954..994     -  rep_origin     RSF ori (fragment): Plasmids containing the RSF 1030 origin of replication can be propagated in E. coli cells that contain additional plasmids with compatible origins.
   1072..1660    -  rep_origin     ori: high-copy-number ColE1/pMB1/pBR322/pUC origin of replication
   1831..2691    -  CDS            AmpR: β-lactamase; bla; confers resistance to ampicillin, carbenicillin, and related antibiotics
   2692..2796    -  promoter       AmpR promoter: bla
