[The description below was written by a language model from this plasmid's Addgene catalogue record and pLannotate feature annotations shown in this document.]
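Description:
NG-1 is a small (about 2.8 kb) bacterial storage and template plasmid built on the pMA-T gene-synthesis backbone. It belongs to a set of constructs used to prepare TAL effector DNA-binding domain libraries for the STAR method, in which TALE repeat arrays are built by isothermal assembly. It is maintained in E. coli at high copy through a ColE1/pUC-type origin of replication and selected with ampicillin via the β-lactamase gene (AmpR) driven by its native bla promoter. The remaining annotated backbone elements are short fragments: partial M13 origin, lacZα, lacI and RSF origin matches, plus a T7 promoter upstream of the insert region. These look like vestiges of the cloning vector rather than functional parts, and nothing in the record indicates that the insert is meant to be expressed from this plasmid.

The payload is a synthetic fragment named NG-1. The feature table detects a roughly 180 nt region in it with similarity to AvrXa10, a Xanthomonas oryzae TAL effector whose activity depends on its core repeat domains, which is consistent with the insert encoding TALE repeat sequence. By the usual TALE convention, "NG" would denote the repeat-variable diresidue associated with thymine recognition, and "1" would suggest a position in the assembly scheme, but the record does not spell out either point or define the exact insert boundaries. The stated purpose is library amplification of fragment NG-1: the plasmid serves as a template from which this repeat module is amplified, giving a building block that is joined with other modules into custom TALE DNA-binding domains for TALENs or other designer TALE fusions.
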