Addgene plasmid #87490: NG-1
Purpose: For library amplification of fragment NG-1
Depositing lab: Steve Pollard. Depositing organization: University of Edinburgh. Publication: STAR: a simple TAL effector assembly reaction using isothermal assembly. Gogolok S, Garcia-Diaz C, Pollard SM. Sci Rep. 2016 Sep 12;6:33209. doi: 10.1038/srep33209. PubMed 27615025.
Backbone
  Vector backbone: pMA-T
  Backbone manufacturer: Life Technologies
  Vector type: TALEN, Synthetic Biology ; TALE DBD library preparation
Growth in bacteria
  Bacterial resistance: Ampicillin, 100 μg/mL
  Growth temperature: 37°C
  Growth strain: DH5alpha
  Copy number: High Copy
Gene/Insert
  Gene/Insert name: NG-1
  Species: Synthetic
  Cloning method: Unknown
Terms and licenses: Academic/Nonprofit Terms; Industry Terms: Not Available to Industry
How to cite: NG-1 was a gift from Steve Pollard (Addgene plasmid # 87490 ; http://n2t.net/addgene:87490 ; RRID:Addgene_87490)
