>Addgene plasmid #87490 | NG-1 | depositor partial sequence | sequence record 170630 | NG-1 RVD flanked by BciVI sites
GTATCCTGCAGCCATTGTGCTGGCGCGGATTCTTTATCACTGATAAGTTGGTGGACATATTATGAGTCGT
TTATCAGTGATAAAGTGTCAAGCATGACAAAGTTGCAGCCGAATACAGTGGAGTCATCCGTGCCGCCCTA
GACCTGTTGAACGAGGTCGGCGTAGACGGTCTGACGAGAGTCCACGCAAACTGGCGGAACGGTTGGGGGT
TCAGCAGCCGGCGCTTTAGAGTCCTGGCGAAGAGAGGGGGAGTAACAGCGGTAGAGGCAGTGCACGCCTG
GCGCAATGCGCTCACCGGGGCCCCCTTGAACCTGACACCTGACCAAGTCGTGGCAATCGCGTCGAATGGA
GGGGGAAAGCAAGCCCTGGAAACCGTGCAAAGGTTGTTGCCGGTGCTGTGCCAAGACCACGGCTTAACAC
CAGAACAGGTCGTTCTGCAGGATAC
